Addgene plasmid #136080: CDS_nptII
Purpose: Confers plant resistance to kanamycin
Depositing lab: Jim Haseloff. Depositing organization: University of Cambridge. Publication: Systematic tools for reprogramming plant gene expression in a simple model, Marchantia polymorpha. Sauret-Gueto S, Frangedakis E, Silvestri L, Rebmann M, Tomaselli M, Markel K, Delmans M, West A, Patron NJ, Haseloff J. ACS Synth Biol. 2020 Mar 12. doi: 10.1021/acssynbio.9b00511. PubMed 32163700.
Backbone
  Vector backbone: pUAP4
  Vector type: Plant Expression, Synthetic Biology
Growth in bacteria
  Bacterial resistance: Chloramphenicol, 25 μg/mL
  Growth temperature: 37°C
  Growth strain: DH5alpha
  Copy number: High Copy
Gene/Insert
  Gene/Insert name: CDS_nptII
  Species: Synthetic
  Mutation: BsaI/ SapI domesticated
  Cloning method: Restriction Enzyme; 5′ cloning site BsaI (destroyed during cloning); 3′ cloning site BsaI (destroyed during cloning)
  Sequencing primers: 5′ n/a
Depositor comments: Please visit https://www.biorxiv.org/content/10.1101/2020.02.29.971002v1 for bioRxiv preprint.
How to cite: CDS_nptII was a gift from Jim Haseloff (Addgene plasmid # 136080 ; http://n2t.net/addgene:136080 ; RRID:Addgene_136080)
