[The description below was written by a language model from this plasmid's Addgene catalogue record and pLannotate feature annotations shown in this document.]
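Description:
CDS_nptII is a small (about 2.9 kb) level-0 style DNA part plasmid built in the pUAP4 backbone and catalogued under plant expression and synthetic biology. It belongs to a toolkit developed for reprogramming gene expression in the liverwort Marchantia polymorpha. The plasmid is propagated in E. coli as a high-copy construct through a ColE1/pUC-type origin of replication. It is selected with chloramphenicol, using a cat (chloramphenicol acetyltransferase) gene driven by its native cat promoter and followed by the lambda t0 terminator.

The payload is a promoterless coding sequence part for nptII, the Tn5 aminoglycoside 3'-phosphotransferase II, which inactivates kanamycin, neomycin and G418. The record describes it as synthetic and "domesticated", meaning internal BsaI and SapI recognition sites have been removed so the part can be used in Type IIS restriction-based assembly. The annotation software labels the open reading frame as a fragment of the reference NeoR/KanR, which may simply reflect the boundaries of a CDS part rather than loss of function. The insert sits between two bacterial transcription terminators, a his operon terminator and a putative bacterial terminator, which insulate it from transcription elsewhere in the vector.

No plant promoter or terminator is present, so the plasmid is not itself a plant expression cassette. The coding part is instead meant to be combined with separate promoter and terminator parts into a transcription unit that serves as a kanamycin-resistance selectable marker in transformed plants. The record says the BsaI sites used to insert the part were destroyed during cloning, and it does not state how the part is released for later assembly.
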