Features (pLannotate 1.2.2; 7 found; start..end, strand, type, name):
    316..373     -  terminator     his operon terminator: This putative transcriptin terminator from the E. coli his operon has a 2-bp deletion introduced during synthesis. Its efficiency has not been determined.
    391..1183    -  CDS            NeoR/KanR (fragment): aminoglycoside phosphotransferase from Tn5; aph(3')-II (or nptII); confers resistance to neomycin, kanamycin, and G418 (Geneticin®)
   1205..1248    +  terminator     bacterial terminator: putative bacterial transcription terminator
   1334..1431    +  promoter       cat promoter: promoter of the E. coli cat gene encoding chloramphenicol acetyltransferase
   1432..2088    +  CDS            cat: CAT_ECOLX - Experimental evidence at protein level: Swiss-Prot protein existence level 1. This enzyme is an effector of chloramphenicol resistance in bacteria. From Escherichia coli. This protein is used as a marker in many commonly used cloning vectors, such as pACYC184.
   2112..2206    +  terminator     lambda t0 terminator: transcription terminator from phage lambda
   2389..121     +  rep_origin     ori (across the origin): high-copy-number ColE1/pMB1/pBR322/pUC origin of replication
>Addgene plasmid #136080 | CDS_nptII | addgene full sequence | sequence record 275001 | Addgene NGS Result
GCGCACGAGGGAGCTTCCAGGGGGAAACGCCTGGTATCTTTATAGTCCTGTCGGGTTTCGCCACCTCTGA
CTTGAGCGTCGATTTTTGTGATGCTCGTCAGGGGGGCGGAGCCTGTGGAAAAACGCCAGCAACGCGGCCT
TTTTACGGTTCCTGGCCTTTTGCTGGCCTTTTGCTCACATGTTCTTTCCTGCGTTATCCCCTGATTCTGT
GGATAACCGTATTACCGCCTTTGAGTGAGCTGATACCGCTCGCCGCAGCCGAACGACCGAGCGCAGCGAG
TCAGTGAGCGAGGAAGCCTGCATAACGCGAAGTAATCTTTTCGGTTTTAAAGAAAAAGGGCAGGGTGGTG
ACACCTTGCCCTTTTTTGCCGGACTGCAGGGTCTCGAAGCTCAGAAGAACTCGTCAAGAAGGCGATAGAA
GGCGATGCGCTGCGAATCGGGAGCGGCGATACCGTAAAGCACGAGGAAGCGGTCAGCCCATTCGCCGCCA
AGCTCCTCAGCAATATCACGGGTAGCCAACGCTATGTCCTGATAGCGGTCCGCCACACCCAGCCGGCCAC
AGTCGATGAATCCAGAAAAGCGGCCATTTTCCACCATGATATTCGGCAAGCAGGCATCGCCATGTGTCAC
GACGAGATCCTCGCCGTCGGGCATGCGCGCCTTGAGCCTGGCGAACAGTTCGGCTGGCGCGAGCCCCTGA
TGCTCCTCGTCCAGATCATCCTGATCGACAAGACCGGCTTCCATCCGAGTACGTGCTCGCTCGATGCGAT
GTTTCGCTTGGTGGTCGAATGGGCAGGTAGCCGGATCAAGCGTATGCAGCCGCCGCATTGCATCAGCCAT
GATGGATACTTTCTCGGCAGGAGCAAGGTGAGATGACAGGAGATCCTGCCCCGGCACTTCGCCCAATAGC
AGCCAGTCCCTTCCCGCTTCAGTGACAACGTCGAGCACAGCTGCGCAAGGAACGCCCGTCGTGGCCAGCC
ACGATAGCCGCGCTGCCTCGTCCTGGAGTTCATTCAGGGCACCGGACAGGTCGGTCTTGACAAAAAGAAC
CGGGCGCCCCTGCGCTGACAGCCGAAACACGGCGGCATCAGAGCAGCCGATTGTCTGTTGTGCCCAGTCA
TAGCCGAATAGCCTCTCCACCCAAGCGGCCGGAGAACCTGCGTGCAATCCATCTTGTTCAATCCCCATTT
GAGACCGAATTCCAGAAATCATCCTTAGCGAAAGCTAAGGATTTTTTTTATCTGAAATTCTGCCTCGTGA
TACGCCTATTTTTATAGGTTAATGTCATGATAATAATGGTTTCTTAGACGTCAGGTGGCACTCGAGTTGA
TCGGGCACGTAAGAGGTTCCAACTTTCACCATAATGAAATAAGATCACTACCGGGCGTATTTTTTGAGTT
ATCGAGATTTTCAGGAGCTAAGGAAGCTAAAATGGAGAAAAAAATCACTGGATATACCACCGTTGATATA
TCCCAATGGCATCGTAAAGAACATTTTGAGGCATTTCAGTCAGTTGCTCAATGTACCTATAACCAGACCG
TTCAGCTGGATATTACGGCCTTTTTAAAGACCGTAAAGAAAAATAAGCACAAGTTTTATCCGGCCTTTAT
TCACATTCTTGCCCGCCTGATGAATGCTCATCCGGAATTTCGTATGGCAATGAAAGACGGTGAGCTGGTG
ATATGGGATAGTGTTCACCCTTGTTACACCGTTTTCCATGAGCAAACTGAAACGTTTTCATCGCTCTGGA
GTGAATACCACGACGATTTCCGGCAGTTTCTACACATATATTCGCAAGATGTGGCGTGTTACGGTGAAAA
CCTGGCCTATTTCCCTAAAGGGTTTATTGAGAATATGTTTTTCGTCTCAGCCAATCCCTGGGTGAGTTTC
ACCAGTTTTGATTTAAACGTGGCCAATATGGACAACTTCTTCGCCCCCGTTTTCACCATGGGCAAATATT
ATACGCAAGGCGACAAGGTGCTGATGCCGCTGGCGATTCAGGTTCATCATGCCGTTTGTGATGGCTTCCA
TGTCGGCAGAATGCTTAATGAATTACAACAGTACTGCGATGAGTGGCAGGGCGGGGCGTAATTTGATATC
GAGCTCGCTTGGACTCCTGTTGATAGATCCAGTAATGACCTCAGAACTCCATCTGGATTTGTTCAGAACG
CTCGGTTGCCGCCGGGCGTTTTTTATTGGTGAGAATCCAAGCCTCGAGCTGTCAGACCAAGTTTACTCAT
ATATACTTTAGATTGATTTAAAACTTCATTTTTAATTTAAAAGGATCTAGGTGAAGATCCTTTTTGATAA
TCTCATGACCAAAATCCCTTAACGTGAGTTTTCGTTCCACTGAGCGTCAGACCCCGTAGAAAAGATCAAA
GGATCTTCTTGAGATCCTTTTTTTCTGCGCGTAATCTGCTGCTTGCAAACAAAAAAACCACCGCTACCAG
CGGTGGTTTGTTTGCCGGATCAAGAGCTACCAACTCTTTTTCCGAAGGTAACTGGCTTCAGCAGAGCGCA
GATACCAAATACTGTTCTTCTAGTGTAGCCGTAGTTAGGCCACCACTTCAAGAACTCTGTAGCACCGCCT
ACATACCTCGCTCTGCTAATCCTGTTACCAGTGGCTGCTGCCAGTGGCGATAAGTCGTGTCTTACCGGGT
TGGACTCAAGACGATAGTTACCGGATAAGGCGCAGCGGTCGGGCTGAACGGGGGGTTCGTGCACACAGCC
CAGCTTGGAGCGAACGACCTACACCGAACTGAGATACCTACAGCGTGAGCTATGAGAAAGCGCCACGCTT
CCCGAAGGGAGAAAGGCGGACAGGTATCCGGTAAGCGGCAGGGTCGGAACAGGAGA
